>Addgene plasmid #158668 | mTAGBFP2 Peroxisome visual barcode | addgene full sequence | sequence record 311025 | Addgene NGS Result
CGTTACATAACTTACGGTAAATGGCCCGCCTGGCTGACCGCCCAACGACCCCCGCCCATTGACGTCAATA
ATGACGTATGTTCCCATAGTAACGCCAATAGGGACTTTCCATTGACGTCAATGGGTGGAGTATTTACGGT
AAACTGCCCACTTGGCAGTACATCAAGTGTATCATATGCCAAGTACGCCCCCTATTGACGTCAATGACGG
TAAATGGCCCGCCTGGCATTATGCCCAGTACATGACCTTATGGGACTTTCCTACTTGGCAGTACATCTAC
GTATTAGTCATCGCTATTACCATGGTGATGCGGTTTTGGCAGTACATCAATGGGCGTGGATAGCGGTTTG
ACTCACGGGGATTTCCAAGTCTCCACCCCATTGACGTCAATGGGAGTTTGTTTTGGCACCAAAATCAACG
GGACTTTCCAAAATGTCGTAACAACTCCGCCCCATTGACGCAAATGGGCGGTAGGCGTGTACGGTGGGAG
GTCTATATAAGCAGAGCTCTCTGGCTAACTGTCGGGATCCACCATGACCGAGTACAAGCCCACCGTGCGC
CTCGCCACCCGCGACGACGTGCCCAGGGCCGTCCGCACCCTCGCCGCCGCTTTCGCCGACTACCCCGCCA
CCCGCCACACCGTCGATCCCGACCGCCACATCGAGCGGGTCACCGAGCTGCAAGAACTCTTCCTCACCCG
CGTCGGGCTCGACATCGGCAAGGTGTGGGTCGCTGACGACGGCGCCGCAGTGGCTGTCTGGACCACACCC
GAGAGCGTCGAAGCTGGGGCGGTGTTCGCCGAGATCGGCCCTCGCATGGCCGAGTTGAGCGGTTCCCGGC
TGGCCGCTCAGCAACAGATGGAAGGCCTCCTGGCTCCACACCGGCCCAAGGAGCCCGCATGGTTCCTGGC
CACCGTCGGCGTCTCTCCCGACCACCAGGGCAAGGGTCTGGGCAGCGCCGTCGTGCTCCCCGGAGTGGAG
GCTGCCGAGCGCGCCGGGGTGCCCGCCTTCCTGGAGACCTCCGCACCCCGCAACCTCCCCTTCTACGAGC
GGCTCGGCTTCACCGTCACCGCCGACGTGGAGGTGCCCGAAGGACCACGCACCTGGTGCATGACCCGCAA
GCCCGGTGCCCTGCAGGGATCTGGCGAAGCCAGACACAAACAGAAAATTGTGAAACAGACTTTGAATTTT
GACCTTCTCAAGTTGGCGGGAGACGTGGAGTCCAACCCAGGGCCCGCTAGCATGGGGAGCCACCATCACC
ATCACCATGGCAGATCTATGAGCGAGCTGATTAAGGAGAACATGCACATGAAGCTGTACATGGAGGGCAC
CGTGGACAACCATCACTTCAAGTGCACATCCGAGGGCGAAGGCAAGCCCTACGAGGGCACCCAGACCATG
AGAATCAAGGTGGTCGAGGGCGGCCCTCTCCCCTTCGCCTTCGACATCCTGGCTACTAGCTTCCTCTACG
GCAGCAAGACCTTCATCAACCACACCCAGGGCATCCCCGACTTCTTCAAGCAGTCCTTCCCTGAGGGCTT
CACATGGGAGAGAGTCACCACATACGAAGACGGGGGCGTGCTGACCGCTACCCAGGACACCAGCCTCCAG
GACGGCTGCCTCATCTACAACGTCAAGATCAGAGGGGTGAACTTCACATCCAACGGCCCTGTGATGCAGA
AGAAAACACTCGGCTGGGAGGCCTTCACCGAGACGCTGTACCCCGCTGACGGCGGCCTGGAAGGCAGAAA
CGACATGGCCCTGAAGCTCGTGGGCGGGAGCCATCTGATCGCAAACGCCAAGACCACATATAGATCCAAG
AAACCCGCTAAGAACCTCAAGATGCCTGGCGTCTACTATGTGGACTACAGACTGGAAAGAATCAAGGAGG
CCAACAACGAGACCTACGTCGAGCAGCACGAGGTGGCAGTGGCCAGATACTGCGACCTCCCTAGCAAACT
GGGGCACAAGCTTAATTCCCGCCTCTAAAGACGCGTTAAGTCGACAATCAACCTCTGGATTACAAAATTT
GTGAAAGATTGACTGGTATTCTTAACTATGTTGCTCCTTTTACGCTATGTGGATACGCTGCTTTAATGCC
TTTGTATCATGCTATTGCTTCCCGTATGGCTTTCATTTTCTCCTCCTTGTATAAATCCTGGTTGCTGTCT
CTTTATGAGGAGTTGTGGCCCGTTGTCAGGCAACGTGGCGTGGTGTGCACTGTGTTTGCTGACGCAACCC
CCACTGGTTGGGGCATTGCCACCACCTGTCAGCTCCTTTCCGGGACTTTCGCTTTCCCCCTCCCTATTGC
CACGGCGGAACTCATCGCCGCCTGCCTTGCCCGCTGCTGGACAGGGGCTCGGCTGTTGGGCACTGACAAT
TCCGTGGTGTTGTCGGGGAAATCATCGTCCTTTCCTTGGCTGCTCGCCTGTGTTGCCACCTGGATTCTGC
GCGGGACGTCCTTCTGCTACGTCCCTTCGGCCCTCAATCCAGCGGACCTTCCTTCCCGCGGCCTGCTGCC
GGCTCTGCGGCCTCTTCCGCGTCTTCGCCTTCGCCCTCAGACGAGTCGGATCTCCCTTTGGGCCGCCTCC
CCGCGTCGACTTTAAGACCAATGACTTACAAGGCAGCTGTAGATCTTAGCCACTTTTTAAAAGAAAAGGG
GGGACTGGAAGGGCTAATTCACTCCCAACGAAGACAAGATCTGCTTTTTGCTTGTACTGGGTCTCTCTGG
TTAGACCAGATCTGAGCCTGGGAGCTCTCTGGCTAACTAGGGAACCCACTGCTTAAGCCTCAATAAAGCT
TGCCTTGAGTGCTTCAAGTAGTGTGTGCCCGTCTGTTGTGTGACTCTGGTAACTAGAGATCCCTCAGACC
CTTTTAGTCAGTGTGGAAAATCTCTAGCAGTACGTATAGTAGTTCATGTCATCTTATTATTCAGTATTTA
TAACTTGCAAAGAAATGAATATCAGAGAGTGAGAGGAACTTGTTTATTGCAGCTTATAATGGTTACAAAT
AAAGCAATAGCATCACAAATTTCACAAATAAAGCATTTTTTTCACTGCATTCTAGTTGTGGTTTGTCCAA
ACTCATCAATGTATCTTATCATGTCTGGCTCTAGCTATCCCGCCCCTAACTCCGCCCATCCCGCCCCTAA
CTCCGCCCAGTTCCGCCCATTCTCCGCCCCATGGCTGACTAATTTTTTTTATTTATGCAGAGGCCGAGGC
CGCCTCGGCCTCTGAGCTATTCCAGAAGTAGTGAGGAGGCTTTTTTGGAGGCCTAGGGACGTACCCAATT
CGCCCTATAGTGAGTCGTATTACGCGCGCTCACTGGCCGTCGTTTTACAACGTCGTGACTGGGAAAACCC
TGGCGTTACCCAACTTAATCGCCTTGCAGCACATCCCCCTTTCGCCAGCTGGCGTAATAGCGAAGAGGCC
CGCACCGATCGCCCTTCCCAACAGTTGCGCAGCCTGAATGGCGAATGGG
[124 nt withheld, positions 3480-3603]
C
[91 nt withheld, positions 3605-3695]
A
[49 nt withheld, positions 3697-3745]
CCTTTGACGTTGGAGTCCACGTTCTTT
[37 nt withheld, positions 3773-3809]
ACCCTATCTCGGTCTATTCTTTTGATTTATAAGGGATTTTGCCGATTTCGGCCTATTGGTTAAAAAATGA
GCTGATTTAACAAAAATTTAACGCGAATTTTAACAAAATATTAACGCTTACAATTTAGGTGGCACTTTTC
GGGGAAATGTGCGCGGAACCCCTATTTGTTTATTTTTCTAAATACATTCAAATATGTATCCGCTCATGAG
ACAATAACCCTGATAAATGCTTCAATAATATTGAAAAAGGAAGAGTATGAGTATTCAACATTTCCGTGTC
GCCCTTATTCCCTTTTTTGCGGCATTTTGCCTTCCTGTTTTTGCTCACCCAGAAACGCTGGTGAAAGTAA
AAGATGCTGAAGATCAGTTGGGTGCACGAGTGGGTTACATCGAACTGGATCTCAACAGCGGTAAGATCCT
TGAGAGTTTTCGCCCCGAAGAACGTTTTCCAATGATGAGCACTTTTAAAGTTCTGCTATGTGGCGCGGTA
TTATCCCGTATTGACGCCGGGCAAGAGCAACTCGGTCGCCGCATACACTATTCTCAGAATGACTTGGTTG
AGTACTCACCAGTCACAGAAAAGCATCTTACGGATGGCATGACAGTAAGAGAATTATGCAGTGCTGCCAT
AACCATGAGTGATAACACTGCGGCCAACTTACTTCTGACAACGATCGGAGGACCGAAGGAGCTAACCGCT
TTTTTGCACAACATGGGGGATCATGTAACTCGCCTTGATCGTTGGGAACCGGAGCTGAATGAAGCCATAC
CAAACGACGAGCGTGACACCACGATGCCTGTAGCAATGGCAACAACGTTGCGCAAACTATTAACTGGCGA
ACTACTTACTCTAGCTTCCCGGCAACAATTAATAGACTGGATGGAGGCGGATAAAGTTGCAGGACCACTT
CTGCGCTCGGCCCTTCCGGCTGGCTGGTTTATTGCTGATAAATCTGGAGCCGGTGAGCGTGGGTCTCGCG
GTATCATTGCAGCACTGGGGCCAGATGGTAAGCCCTCCCGTATCGTAGTTATCTACACGACGGGGAGTCA
GGCAACTATGGATGAACGAAATAGACAGATCGCTGAGATAGGTGCCTCACTGATTAAGCATTGGTAACTG
TCAGACCAAGTTTACTCATATATACTTTAGATTGATTTAAAACTTCATTTTTAATTTAAAAGGATCTAGG
TGAAGATCCTTTTTGATAATCTCATGACCAAAATCCCTTAACGTGAGTTTTCGTTCCACTGAGCGTCAGA
CCCCGTAGAAAAGATCAAAGGATCTTCTTGAGATCCTTTTTTTCTGCGCGTAATCTGCTGCTTGCAAACA
AAAAAACCACCGCTACCAGCGGTGGTTTGTTTGCCGGATCAAGAGCTACCAACTCTTTTTCCGAAGGTAA
CTGGCTTCAGCAGAGCGCAGATACCAAATACTGTTCTTCTAGTGTAGCCGTAGTTAGGCCACCACTTCAA
GAACTCTGTAGCACCGCCTACATACCTCGCTCTGCTAATCCTGTTACCAGTGGCTGCTGCCAGTGGCGAT
AAGTCGTGTCTTACCGGGTTGGACTCAAGACGATAGTTACCGGATAAGGCGCAGCGGTCGGGCTGAACGG
GGGGTTCGTGCACACAGCCCAGCTTGGAGCGAACGACCTACACCGAACTGAGATACCTACAGCGTGAGCT
ATGAGAAAGCGCCACGCTTCCCGAAGGGAGAAAGGCGGACAGGTATCCGGTAAGCGGCAGGGTCGGAACA
GGAGAGCGCACGAGGGAGCTTCCAGGGGGAAACGCCTGGTATCTTTATAGTCCTGTCGGGTTTCGCCACC
TCTGACTTGAGCGTCGATTTTTGTGATGCTCGTCAGGGGGGCGGAGCCTATGGAAAAACGCCAGCAACGC
GGCCTTTTTACGGTTCCTGGCCTTTTGCTGGCCTTTTGCTCACATGTTCTTTCCTGCGTTATCCCCTGAT
TCTGTGGATAACCGTATTACCGCCTTTGAGTGAGCTGATACCGCTCGCCGCAGCCGAACGACCGAGCGCA
GCGAGTCAGTGAGCGAGGAAGCGGAAGAGCGCCCAATACGCAAACCGCCTCTCCCCGCGCGTTGGCCGAT
TCATTAATGCAGCTGGCACGACAGGTTTCCCGACTGGAAAGCGGGCAGTGAGCGCAACGCAATTAATGTG
AGTTAGCTCACTCATTAGGCACCCCAGGCTTTACACTTTATGCTTCCGGCTCGTATGTTGTGTGGAATTG
TGAGCGGATAACAATTTCACACAGGAAACAGCTATGACCATGATTACGCCAAGCGCGCAATTAACCCTCA
CTAAAGGGAACAAAAGCTGGAGCTGCAAGCTTAATGTAGTCTTATGCAATACTCTTGTAGTCTTGCAACA
TGGTAACGATGAGTTAGCAACATGCCTTACAAGGAGAGAAAAAGCACCGTGCATGCCGATTGGTGGAAGT
AAGGTGGTACGATCGTGCCTTATTAGGAAGGCAACAGACGGGTCTGACATGGATTGGACGAACCACTGAA
TTGCCGCATTGCAGAGATATTGTATTTAAGTGCCTAGCTCGATACATAAACGGGTCTCTCTGGTTAGACC
AGATCTGAGCCTGGGAGCTCTCTGGCTAACTAGGGAACCCACTGCTTAAGCCTCAATAAAGCTTGCCTTG
AGTGCTTCAAGTAGTGTGTGCCCGTCTGTTGTGTGACTCTGGTAACTAGAGATCCCTCAGACCCTTTTAG
TCAGTGTGGAAAATCTCTAGCAGTGGCGCCCGAACAGGGACTTGAAAGCGAAAGGGAAACCAGAGGAGCT
CTCTCGACGCAGGACTCGGCTTGCTGAAGCGCGCACGGCAAGAGGCGAGGGGCGGCGACTGGTGAGTACG
CCAAAAATTTTGACTAGCGGAGGCTAGAAGGAGAGAGATGGGTGCGAGAGCGTCAGTATTAAGCGGGGGA
GAATTAGATCGCGATGGGAAAAAATTCGGTTAAGGCCAGGGGGAAAGAAAAAATATAAATTAAAACATAT
AGTATGGGCAAGCAGGGAGCTAGAACGATTCGCAGTTAATCCTGGCCTGTTAGAAACATCAGAAGGCTGT
AGACAAATACTGGGACAGCTACAACCATCCCTTCAGACAGGATCAGAAGAACTTAGATCATTATATAATA
CAGTAGCAACCCTCTATTGTGTGCATCAAAGGATAGAGATAAAAGACACCAAGGAAGCTTTAGACAAGAT
AGAGGAAGAGCAAAACAAAAGTAAGACCACCGCACAGCAAGCGGCCGCTGATCTTCAGACCTGGAGGAGG
AGATATGAGGGACAATTGGAGAAGTGAATTATATAAATATAAAGTAGTAAAAATTGAACCATTAGGAGTA
GCACCCACCAAGGCAAAGAGAAGAGTGGTGCAGAGAGAAAAAAGAGCAGTGGGAATAGGAGCTTTGTTCC
TTGGGTTCTTGGGAGCAGCAGGAAGCACTATGGGCGCAGCGTCAATGACGCTGACGGTACAGGCCAGACA
ATTATTGTCTGGTATAGTGCAGCAGCAGAACAATTTGCTGAGGGCTATTGAGGCGCAACAGCATCTGTTG
CAACTCACAGTCTGGGGCATCAAGCAGCTCCAGGCAAGAATCCTGGCTGTGGAAAGATACCTAAAGGATC
AACAGCTCCTGGGGATTTGGGGTTGCTCTGGAAAACTCATTTGCACCACTGCTGTGCCTTGGAATGCTAG
TTGGAGTAATAAATCTCTGGAACAGATTTGGAATCACACGACCTGGATGGAGTGGGACAGAGAAATTAAC
AATTACACAAGCTTAATACACTCCTTAATTGAAGAATCGCAAAACCAGCAAGAAAAGAATGAACAAGAAT
TATTGGAATTAGATAAATGGGCAAGTTTGTGGAATTGGTTTAACATAACAAATTGGCTGTGGTATATAAA
ATTATTCATAATGATAGTAGGAGGCTTGGTAGGTTTAAGAATAGTTTTTGCTGTACTTTCTATAGTGAAT
AGAGTTAGGCAGGGATATTCACCATTATCGTTTCAGACCCACCTCCCAACCCCGAGGGGACCCGATATCG
CGGCCGCAATTCTAGATCTTGAGACAAATGGCAGTATTCATCCACAATTTTAAAAGAAAAGGGGGGATTG
GGGGGTACAGTGCAGGGGAAAGAATAGTAGACATAATAGCAACAGACATACAAACTAAAGAATTACAAAA
ACAAATTACAAAAATTCAAAATTTTCGGGTTTATTACAGGGACAGCAGAGATCCACTTTGGCGCCGGCTC
GAGGGGGCCCGGGGTTATTAATAGTAATCAATTACGGGGTCATTAGTTCATAGCCCATATATGGAGTTCC
G
Features (pLannotate 1.2.2; 30 found; start..end, strand, type, name):
      1..304     +  enhancer       CMV enhancer: human cytomegalovirus immediate early enhancer
    305..508     +  promoter       CMV promoter: human cytomegalovirus (CMV) immediate early promoter
    534..1130    +  CDS            PuroR (fragment): puromycin N-acetyltransferase; pac from Streptomyces; confers resistance to puromycin
   1170..1235    +  CDS            F2A: 2A peptide from foot-and-mouth disease virus polyprotein Eukaryotic ribosomes fail to insert a peptide bond between the Gly and Pro residues, yielding separate polypeptides.
   1251..1268    +  CDS            6xHis: 6xHis affinity tag
   1278..1976    +  CDS            TagBFP: TagBFP is a basic (constitutively fluorescent) blue fluorescent protein published in 2008, derived from Entacmaea quadricolor. It is reported to be a very rapidly-maturing monomer with very low acid sensitivity.
   2006..2594    +  misc_feature   WPRE: woodchuck hepatitis virus posttranscriptional regulatory element
   2645..2664    +  misc_feature   cPPT/CTS (fragment): central polypurine tract and central termination sequence of HIV-1
   2666..2899    +  LTR            3' LTR (ΔU3): self-inactivating 3' long terminal repeat (LTR) from HIV-1
   2977..3098    +  polyA_signal   SV40 poly(A) signal: SV40 polyadenylation signal
   3138..3273    +  rep_origin     SV40 ori: SV40 origin of replication
   3294..3312    -  promoter       T7 promoter: promoter for bacteriophage T7 RNA polymerase
   3320..3475    +  CDS            lacZα (fragment): LacZα fragment of β-galactosidase; lacZ fragment
   3480..3908    +  rep_origin     f1 ori (sequence partly withheld): f1 bacteriophage origin of replication; arrow indicates direction of (+) strand synthesis
   3961..4065    +  promoter       AmpR promoter: bla
   4066..4926    +  CDS            AmpR: β-lactamase; bla; confers resistance to ampicillin, carbenicillin, and related antibiotics
   5097..5685    +  rep_origin     ori: high-copy-number ColE1/pMB1/pBR322/pUC origin of replication
   5868..5960    +  CDS            lacI (fragment): lac repressor; lacI; The lac repressor binds to the lac operator to inhibit transcription in E. coli. This inhibition can be relieved by adding lactose or isopropyl-β-D-thiogalactopyranoside (IPTG).
   5973..5994    +  protein_bind   CAP binding site: CAP binding activates transcription in the presence of cAMP. E. coli catabolite activator protein
   6009..6039    +  promoter       lac promoter: promoter for the E. coli lac operon
   6047..6063    +  protein_bind   lac operator: The lac repressor binds to the lac operator to inhibit transcription in E. coli. This inhibition can be relieved by adding lactose or isopropyl-β-D-thiogalactopyranoside (IPTG). lac repressor encoded by lacI
   6108..6126    +  promoter       T3 promoter: promoter for bacteriophage T3 RNA polymerase
   6154..6380    +  promoter       RSV promoter: Rous sarcoma virus enhancer/promoter
   6381..6561    +  LTR            5' LTR (truncated): truncated 5' long terminal repeat (LTR) from HIV-1
   6608..6733    +  misc_feature   HIV-1 Ψ: packaging signal of human immunodeficiency virus type 1
   6717..7080    +  CDS            HIV-1 gag (fragment): gag protein from human immunodeficiency virus 1; gag
   7226..7459    +  misc_feature   RRE: The Rev response element (RRE) of HIV-1 allows for Rev-dependent mRNA export from the nucleus to the cytoplasm.
   7836..7864    +  CDS            Rev (fragment): human immunodeficiency virus 1 (HIV-1) Rev protein; rev; enhances nuclear export of unspliced and incompletely spliced viral mRNAs
   7917..8034    +  misc_feature   cPPT/CTS: central polypurine tract and central termination sequence of HIV-1
   8093..8150    +  enhancer       CMV enhancer (fragment): human cytomegalovirus immediate early enhancer
