[The description below was written by a language model from this plasmid's Addgene catalogue record and pLannotate feature annotations shown in this document.]
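Description:
mTAGBFP2 Peroxisome visual barcode is a third-generation-style, self-inactivating lentiviral expression plasmid built on a pLKO.1 backbone, about 8.15 kb according to the full sequence record. In bacteria it is maintained through a high-copy ColE1/pUC-type origin and selected with ampicillin (AmpR); an f1 origin and remnants of lac/T7/T3 cloning-vector sequence are also present. The viral portion comprises an RSV promoter driving a truncated HIV-1 5' LTR, the Ψ packaging signal with a gag fragment, the RRE for Rev-dependent export of genomic RNA, a cPPT/CTS, and a ΔU3 3' LTR followed by an SV40 polyadenylation signal and SV40 origin. These elements allow the region between the LTRs to be packaged into particles when helper functions are supplied in trans, and to integrate into target cells without reconstituting an active viral promoter.

The payload is a single CMV enhancer/promoter-driven transcript encoding puromycin N-acetyltransferase, an F2A ribosome-skipping peptide, a 6xHis tag and a TagBFP-family blue fluorescent protein (mTagBFP2 per the catalogue, derived from pBAD-mTagBFP2), with a WPRE downstream to boost expression. The 2A linkage means puromycin-selected mammalian cells should also produce the fluorescent protein as a separate polypeptide. The catalogue states that a peroxisome localization signal was added to a whole-cell mTagBFP2 version, although this signal is not annotated as a separate feature in the table. The catalogue lists the insert species as human, whereas the annotation traces TagBFP to the sea anemone Entacmaea quadricolor. The construct is intended to mark clonal cell populations with peroxisome-restricted blue fluorescence, serving as one "visual barcode" so that mixed clones can be distinguished in live microscopy-based multiplexed assays.
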