Addgene plasmid #158668: mTAGBFP2 Peroxisome visual barcode
Purpose: tagging clonal populations with Peroxisomal mTAGBFP2 fluorescent protein. Adding Peroxisome localization signal to mTAGBFP2 WC
Depositing lab: Ravid Straussman. Depositing organization: Weizmann Institute of Science. Publication: Visual barcodes for clonal-multiplexing of live microscopy-based assays. Kaufman T, Nitzan E, Firestein N, Ginzberg MB, Iyengar S, Patel N, Ben-Hamo R, Porat Z, Hunter J, Hilfinger A, Rotter V, Kafri R, Straussman R. Nat Commun. 2022 May 18;13(1):2725. doi: 10.1038/s41467-022-30008-0. PubMed 35585055.
Backbone
  Vector backbone: pLKO.1
  Backbone size w/o insert (bp): 7403
  Vector type: Mammalian Expression, Lentiviral
  Selectable markers: Puromycin
Growth in bacteria
  Bacterial resistance: Ampicillin, 100 μg/mL
  Growth temperature: 37°C
  Growth strain: NEB Stable
  Copy number: High Copy
Gene/Insert
  Gene/Insert name: mTAGBFP2
  Species: H. sapiens (human)
  Insert size (bp): 747
  Promoter: CMV
  Cloning method: Gibson Cloning
Resource information
  A portion of this plasmid was derived from a plasmid made by: pBAD-mTagBFP2
Terms and licenses: Academic/Nonprofit Terms; Industry Terms: Not Available to Industry
How to cite: mTAGBFP2 Peroxisome visual barcode was a gift from Ravid Straussman (Addgene plasmid # 158668 ; http://n2t.net/addgene:158668 ; RRID:Addgene_158668)
